>Addgene plasmid #103868 | pC0052-REPAIR non-targeting guide clone into pC0043 | addgene full sequence | sequence record 199182 | Addgene NGS Result
TGGCCTTTTGCTCACATGTTCTTTCCTGCGTTATCCCCTGATTCTGTGGATAACCGTATTACCGCCTTTG
AGTGAGCTGATACCGCTCGCCGCAGCCGAACGACCGAGCGCAGCGAGTCAGTGAGCGAGGAAGCGGAAGA
GCGCCCAATACGCAAACCGCCTCTCCCCGCGCGTTGGCCGATTCATTAATGCAGCTGGCACGACAGGTTT
CCCGACTGGAAAGCGGGCAGTGAGCGCAACGCAATTAATGTGAGTTAGCTCACTCATTAGGCACCCCAGG
CTTTACACTTTATGCTTCCGGCTCGTATGTTGTGTGGAATTGTGAGCGGATAACAATTTCACGCAGGAAA
CAGCTATGACCATGATTACGCCAGAGGGCCTATTTCCCATGATTCCTTCATATTTGCATATACGATACAA
GGCTGTTAGAGAGATAATTGGAATTAATTTGACTGTAAACACAAAGATATTAGTACAAAATACGTGACGT
AGAAAGTAATAATTTCTTGGGTAGTTTGCAGTTTTAAAATTATGTTTTAAAATGGACTATCATATGCTTA
CCGTAACTTGAAAGTATTTCGATTTCTTGGCTTTATATATCTTGTGGAAAGGACGAAACACCGGTAATGC
CTGGCTTGTCGACGCATAGTCTGGTTGTGGAAGGTCCAGTTTTGAGGGGCTATTACAACTTTTTTGGTAC
CGAGCTCGAATTCACTGGCCGTCGTTTTACAACGTCGTGACTGGGAAAACCCTGGCGTTACCCAACTTAA
TCGCCTTGCAGCACATCCCCCTTTCGCCAGCTGGCGTAATAGCGAAGAGGCCCGCACCGATCGCCCTTCC
CAACAGTTGCGCAGCCTGAATGGCGAATGGCGCCTGATGCGGTATTTTCTCCTTACGCATCTGTGCGGTA
TTTCACACCGCATATGGTGCACTCTCAGTACAATCTGCTCTGATGCCGCATAGTTAAGCCAGCCCCGACA
CCCGCCAACACCCGCTGACGCGCCCTGACGGGCTTGTCTGCTCCCGGCATCCGCTTACAGACAAGCTGTG
ACCGTCTCCGGGAGCTGCATGTGTCAGAGGTTTTCACCGTCATCACCGAAACGCGCGAGACGAAAGGGCC
TCGTGATACGCCTATTTTTATAGGTTAATGTCATGATAATAATGGTTTCTTAGACGTCAGGTGGCACTTT
TCGGGGAAATGTGCGCGGAACCCCTATTTGTTTATTTTTCTAAATACATTCAAATATGTATCCGCTCATG
AGACAATAACCCTGATAAATGCTTCAATAATATTGAAAAAGGAAGAGTATGAGTATTCAACATTTCCGTG
TCGCCCTTATTCCCTTTTTTGCGGCATTTTGCCTTCCTGTTTTTGCTCACCCAGAAACGCTGGTGAAAGT
AAAAGATGCTGAAGATCAGTTGGGTGCACGAGTGGGTTACATCGAACTGGATCTCAACAGCGGTAAGATC
CTTGAGAGTTTTCGCCCCGAAGAACGTTTTCCAATGATGAGCACTTTTAAAGTTCTGCTATGTGGCGCGG
TATTATCCCGTATTGACGCCGGGCAAGAGCAACTCGGTCGCCGCATACACTATTCTCAGAATGACTTGGT
TGAGTACTCACCAGTCACAGAAAAGCATCTTACGGATGGCATGACAGTAAGAGAATTATGCAGTGCTGCC
ATAACCATGAGTGATAACACTGCGGCCAACTTACTTCTGACAACGATCGGAGGACCGAAGGAGCTAACCG
CTTTTTTGCACAACATGGGGGATCATGTAACTCGCCTTGATCGTTGGGAACCGGAGCTGAATGAAGCCAT
ACCAAACGACGAGCGTGACACCACGATGCCTGTAGCAATGGCAACAACGTTGCGCAAACTATTAACTGGC
GAACTACTTACTCTAGCTTCCCGGCAACAATTAATAGACTGGATGGAGGCGGATAAAGTTGCAGGACCAC
TTCTGCGCTCGGCCCTTCCGGCTGGCTGGTTTATTGCTGATAAATCTGGAGCCGGTGAGCGTGGGTCTCG
CGGTATCATTGCAGCACTGGGGCCAGATGGTAAGCCCTCCCGTATCGTAGTTATCTACACGACGGGGAGT
CAGGCAACTATGGATGAACGAAATAGACAGATCGCTGAGATAGGTGCCTCACTGATTAAGCATTGGTAAC
TGTCAGACCAAGTTTACTCATATATACTTTAGATTGATTTAAAACTTCATTTTTAATTTAAAAGGATCTA
GGTGAAGATCCTTTTTGATAATCTCATGACCAAAATCCCTTAACGTGAGTTTTCGTTCCACTGAGCGTCA
GACCCCGTAGAAAAGATCAAAGGATCTTCTTGAGATCCTTTTTTTCTGCGCGTAATCTGCTGCTTGCAAA
CAAAAAAACCACCGCTACCAGCGGTGGTTTGTTTGCCGGATCAAGAGCTACCAACTCTTTTTCCGAAGGT
AACTGGCTTCAGCAGAGCGCAGATACCAAATACTGTTCTTCTAGTGTAGCCGTAGTTAGGCCACCACTTC
AAGAACTCTGTAGCACCGCCTACATACCTCGCTCTGCTAATCCTGTTACCAGTGGCTGCTGCCAGTGGCG
ATAAGTCGTGTCTTACCGGGTTGGACTCAAGACGATAGTTACCGGATAAGGCGCAGCGGTCGGGCTGAAC
GGGGGGTTCGTGCACACAGCCCAGCTTGGAGCGAACGACCTACACCGAACTGAGATACCTACAGCGTGAG
CTATGAGAAAGCGCCACGCTTCCCGAAGGGAGAAAGGCGGACAGGTATCCGGTAAGCGGCAGGGTCGGAA
CAGGAGAGCGCACGAGGGAGCTTCCAGGGGGAAACGCCTGGTATCTTTATAGTCCTGTCGGGTTTCGCCA
CCTCTGACTTGAGCGTCGATTTTTGTGATGCTCGTCAGGGGGGCGGAGCCTATGGAAAAACGCCAGCAAC
GCGGCCTTTTTACGGTTCCTGGCCTTTTGC
Features (pLannotate 1.2.2; 12 found; start..end, strand, type, name):
      6..139     +  rep_origin     RSF ori (fragment): Plasmids containing the RSF 1030 origin of replication can be propagated in E. coli cells that contain additional plasmids with compatible origins.
    141..233     +  CDS            lacI (fragment): lac repressor; lacI; The lac repressor binds to the lac operator to inhibit transcription in E. coli. This inhibition can be relieved by adding lactose or isopropyl-β-D-thiogalactopyranoside (IPTG).
    246..267     +  protein_bind   CAP binding site: CAP binding activates transcription in the presence of cAMP. E. coli catabolite activator protein
    282..312     +  promoter       lac promoter: promoter for the E. coli lac operon
    320..336     +  protein_bind   lac operator: The lac repressor binds to the lac operator to inhibit transcription in E. coli. This inhibition can be relieved by adding lactose or isopropyl-β-D-thiogalactopyranoside (IPTG). lac repressor encoded by lacI
    374..614     +  promoter       U6 promoter: RNA polymerase III promoter for human U6 snRNA
    710..867     +  CDS            lacZα (fragment): LacZα fragment of β-galactosidase; lacZ fragment
    873..972     -  misc_feature   bom (fragment): basis of mobility region from pBR322
   1074..1109    -  CDS            rop (fragment): Rop protein, which maintains plasmids at low copy number; rop
   1204..1308    +  promoter       AmpR promoter: bla
   1309..2169    +  CDS            AmpR: β-lactamase; bla; confers resistance to ampicillin, carbenicillin, and related antibiotics
   2340..2928    +  rep_origin     ori: high-copy-number ColE1/pMB1/pBR322/pUC origin of replication
