[The description below was written by a language model from this plasmid's Addgene catalogue record and pLannotate feature annotations shown in this document.]
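Description:
pC0052-REPAIR non-targeting guide is a small (about 3 kb) mammalian expression CRISPR plasmid made by cloning a non-targeting spacer into the pC0043 PspCas13b crRNA backbone. It is propagated in E. coli as a high-copy plasmid through a ColE1/pUC-type origin and selected with ampicillin via the AmpR (β-lactamase) gene and its own promoter. The feature table also picks up several partial elements (fragments of lacI, lacZα, rop, bom and an RSF origin) together with a CAP binding site, lac promoter and lac operator. These look like remnants of a pUC-style cloning vector rather than functional parts of the payload.

The working cassette is driven by the human U6 promoter, an RNA polymerase III promoter commonly used to transcribe short, defined RNAs in mammalian cells. The guide itself lies in the unannotated stretch downstream of U6. The annotation does not mark the spacer, the Cas13b direct repeat or a terminator, so their exact arrangement cannot be read from the feature table. According to the record, the insert is a 30-nucleotide guide designed not to target a transcript, for use with PspCas13b. The plasmid carries no Cas13b or deaminase coding sequence, so the effector must be supplied from a separate construct.

Its stated use is as a negative control in Cas13b-based RNA editing (REPAIR) and RNA knockdown experiments. It lets effects that depend on guide-directed targeting be distinguished from background caused by expressing the effector and a crRNA alone.
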