Addgene plasmid #103868: pC0052-REPAIR non-targeting guide clone into pC0043
Purpose: Non-targeting guide RNA for use with PspCas13b. Useful as a control for RNA editing and RNA knockdown experiments.
Depositing lab: Feng Zhang. Depositing organization: Broad Institute. Publication: RNA editing with CRISPR-Cas13. Cox DBT, Gootenberg JS, Abudayyeh OO, Franklin B, Kellner MJ, Joung J, Zhang F. Science. 2017 Oct 25. pii: eaaq0180. doi: 10.1126/science.aaq0180. PubMed 29070703.
Backbone
  Vector backbone: pC0043-PspCas13b crRNA backbone
  Backbone size w/o insert (bp): 2962
  Total vector size (bp): 2969
  Vector type: Mammalian Expression, CRISPR
Growth in bacteria
  Bacterial resistance: Ampicillin, 100 μg/mL
  Growth temperature: 37°C
  Growth strain: DH5alpha
  Copy number: High Copy
Gene/Insert
  Gene/Insert name: non-targeting guide RNA
  gRNA/shRNA sequence: GTAATGCCTGGCTTGTCGACGCATAGTCTG
Terms and licenses: Academic/Nonprofit Terms; Industry Terms: Not Available to Industry
Depositor comments: Benchling link: https://benchling.com/s/seq-U9gHnOW41C1DVUBGQypw
How to cite: pC0052-REPAIR non-targeting guide clone into pC0043 was a gift from Feng Zhang (Addgene plasmid # 103868 ; http://n2t.net/addgene:103868 ; RRID:Addgene_103868)
